Addgene plasmid #91674: pPN145
Purpose: Express sgRNA targeting human TBC1D5
Depositing lab: Lindy Barrett. Depositing organization: Broad Institute. Publication: A Scaled Framework for CRISPR Editing of Human Pluripotent Stem Cells to Study Psychiatric Disease. Hazelbaker DZ, Beccard A, Bara AM, Dabkowski N, Messana A, Mazzucato P, Lam D, Manning D, Eggan K, Barrett LE. Stem Cell Reports. 2017 Oct 10;9(4):1315-1327. doi: 10.1016/j.stemcr.2017.09.006. PubMed 29020615.
Backbone
  Vector backbone: pUC19-U6 promoter
  Vector type: CRISPR
Growth in bacteria
  Bacterial resistance: Ampicillin, 100 μg/mL
  Growth temperature: 37°C
  Growth strain: DH5alpha
  Copy number: High Copy
Gene/Insert
  Gene/Insert name: TBC1D5 (alt name: NM_001134381.1)
  gRNA/shRNA sequence: TCCAGTTACTCTAACAAGTC
  Species: H. sapiens (human)
  Insert size (bp): 21
  Entrez Gene: TBC1D5
  Promoter: U6
  Cloning method: Restriction Enzyme; 5′ cloning site BbsI (destroyed during cloning); 3′ cloning site BbsI (destroyed during cloning)
  Sequencing primers: 5′ M13F (-21)
Terms and licenses: Academic/Nonprofit Terms; Industry Terms: Not Available to Industry
How to cite: pPN145 was a gift from Lindy Barrett (Addgene plasmid # 91674 ; http://n2t.net/addgene:91674 ; RRID:Addgene_91674)
