[The description below was written by a language model from this plasmid's Addgene catalogue record and pLannotate feature annotations shown in this document.]
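Description:
pPN145 is a small (about 3.0 kb) CRISPR guide RNA expression plasmid built on a pUC19 backbone carrying a U6 promoter cassette. It is propagated in E. coli as a high-copy plasmid through the ColE1/pUC-type origin of replication and is selected with ampicillin via the β-lactamase (AmpR) gene and its native promoter. The remaining annotated elements, namely the lac promoter and operator, CAP binding site, lacZα and multiple cloning site fragments, and short lacI, rop and bom fragments, are remnants of the pUC19 backbone and have no role in the guide RNA payload.

The functional unit is a human U6 RNA polymerase III promoter followed by a short spacer insert and the Streptococcus pyogenes Cas9 guide RNA scaffold. The spacer targets human TBC1D5 and sits in the gap between the annotated promoter and scaffold. It was introduced by restriction cloning into BbsI sites, which were destroyed in the process. Transcription from U6 yields a complete single guide RNA that directs SpCas9 to the TBC1D5 locus. The plasmid encodes no Cas9 nuclease, so that must be supplied from a separate source, and no mammalian selection marker or reporter is annotated, which suits it to transient delivery alongside a Cas9 source. According to the record, the construct was made as part of a scaled framework for CRISPR editing of human pluripotent stem cells to study genes relevant to psychiatric disease, with this plasmid serving to express the sgRNA against TBC1D5.
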