Features (pLannotate 1.2.2; 13 found; start..end, strand, type, name):
      1..241     +  promoter       U6 promoter: RNA polymerase III promoter for human U6 snRNA
    271..346     +  misc_RNA       gRNA scaffold: guide RNA scaffold for the Streptococcus pyogenes CRISPR/Cas9 system
    395..411     -  protein_bind   lac operator: The lac repressor binds to the lac operator to inhibit transcription in E. coli. This inhibition can be relieved by adding lactose or isopropyl-β-D-thiogalactopyranoside (IPTG). lac repressor encoded by lacI
    419..449     -  promoter       lac promoter: promoter for the E. coli lac operon
    464..485     -  protein_bind   CAP binding site: CAP binding activates transcription in the presence of cAMP. E. coli catabolite activator protein
    498..590     -  CDS            lacI (fragment): lac repressor; lacI; The lac repressor binds to the lac operator to inhibit transcription in E. coli. This inhibition can be relieved by adding lactose or isopropyl-β-D-thiogalactopyranoside (IPTG).
    773..1361    -  rep_origin     ori: high-copy-number ColE1/pMB1/pBR322/pUC origin of replication
   1532..2392    -  CDS            AmpR: β-lactamase; bla; confers resistance to ampicillin, carbenicillin, and related antibiotics
   2393..2497    -  promoter       AmpR promoter: bla
   2592..2627    +  CDS            rop (fragment): Rop protein, which maintains plasmids at low copy number; rop
   2729..2828    +  misc_feature   bom (fragment): basis of mobility region from pBR322
   2834..2991    -  CDS            lacZα (fragment): LacZα fragment of β-galactosidase; lacZ fragment
   2988..3014    +  misc_feature   MCS (fragment): pUC18/19 multiple cloning site
>Addgene plasmid #91674 | pPN145 | addgene full sequence | sequence record 180201 | Addgene NGS Result
GAGGGCCTATTTCCCATGATTCCTTCATATTTGCATATACGATACAAGGCTGTTAGAGAGATAATTGGAA
TTAATTTGACTGTAAACACAAAGATATTAGTACAAAATACGTGACGTAGAAAGTAATAATTTCTTGGGTA
GTTTGCAGTTTTAAAATTATGTTTTAAAATGGACTATCATATGCTTACCGTAACTTGAAAGTATTTCGAT
TTCTTGGCTTTATATATCTTGTGGAAAGGACGAAACACCGTCCAGTTACTCTAACAAGTCGTTTTAGAGC
TAGAAATAGCAAGTTAAAATAAGGCTAGTCCGTTATCAACTTGAAAAAGTGGCACCGAGTCGGTGCTTTT
TTAAGCTTGGCGTAATCATGGTCATAGCTGTTTCCTGTGTGAAATTGTTATCCGCTCACAATTCCACACA
ACATACGAGCCGGAAGCATAAAGTGTAAAGCCTGGGGTGCCTAATGAGTGAGCTAACTCACATTAATTGC
GTTGCGCTCACTGCCCGCTTTCCAGTCGGGAAACCTGTCGTGCCAGCTGCATTAATGAATCGGCCAACGC
GCGGGGAGAGGCGGTTTGCGTATTGGGCGCTCTTCCGCTTCCTCGCTCACTGACTCGCTGCGCTCGGTCG
TTCGGCTGCGGCGAGCGGTATCAGCTCACTCAAAGGCGGTAATACGGTTATCCACAGAATCAGGGGATAA
CGCAGGAAAGAACATGTGAGCAAAAGGCCAGCAAAAGGCCAGGAACCGTAAAAAGGCCGCGTTGCTGGCG
TTTTTCCATAGGCTCCGCCCCCCTGACGAGCATCACAAAAATCGACGCTCAAGTCAGAGGTGGCGAAACC
CGACAGGACTATAAAGATACCAGGCGTTTCCCCCTGGAAGCTCCCTCGTGCGCTCTCCTGTTCCGACCCT
GCCGCTTACCGGATACCTGTCCGCCTTTCTCCCTTCGGGAAGCGTGGCGCTTTCTCATAGCTCACGCTGT
AGGTATCTCAGTTCGGTGTAGGTCGTTCGCTCCAAGCTGGGCTGTGTGCACGAACCCCCCGTTCAGCCCG
ACCGCTGCGCCTTATCCGGTAACTATCGTCTTGAGTCCAACCCGGTAAGACACGACTTATCGCCACTGGC
AGCAGCCACTGGTAACAGGATTAGCAGAGCGAGGTATGTAGGCGGTGCTACAGAGTTCTTGAAGTGGTGG
CCTAACTACGGCTACACTAGAAGAACAGTATTTGGTATCTGCGCTCTGCTGAAGCCAGTTACCTTCGGAA
AAAGAGTTGGTAGCTCTTGATCCGGCAAACAAACCACCGCTGGTAGCGGTGGTTTTTTTGTTTGCAAGCA
GCAGATTACGCGCAGAAAAAAAGGATCTCAAGAAGATCCTTTGATCTTTTCTACGGGGTCTGACGCTCAG
TGGAACGAAAACTCACGTTAAGGGATTTTGGTCATGAGATTATCAAAAAGGATCTTCACCTAGATCCTTT
TAAATTAAAAATGAAGTTTTAAATCAATCTAAAGTATATATGAGTAAACTTGGTCTGACAGTTACCAATG
CTTAATCAGTGAGGCACCTATCTCAGCGATCTGTCTATTTCGTTCATCCATAGTTGCCTGACTCCCCGTC
GTGTAGATAACTACGATACGGGAGGGCTTACCATCTGGCCCCAGTGCTGCAATGATACCGCGAGACCCAC
GCTCACCGGCTCCAGATTTATCAGCAATAAACCAGCCAGCCGGAAGGGCCGAGCGCAGAAGTGGTCCTGC
AACTTTATCCGCCTCCATCCAGTCTATTAATTGTTGCCGGGAAGCTAGAGTAAGTAGTTCGCCAGTTAAT
AGTTTGCGCAACGTTGTTGCCATTGCTACAGGCATCGTGGTGTCACGCTCGTCGTTTGGTATGGCTTCAT
TCAGCTCCGGTTCCCAACGATCAAGGCGAGTTACATGATCCCCCATGTTGTGCAAAAAAGCGGTTAGCTC
CTTCGGTCCTCCGATCGTTGTCAGAAGTAAGTTGGCCGCAGTGTTATCACTCATGGTTATGGCAGCACTG
CATAATTCTCTTACTGTCATGCCATCCGTAAGATGCTTTTCTGTGACTGGTGAGTACTCAACCAAGTCAT
TCTGAGAATAGTGTATGCGGCGACCGAGTTGCTCTTGCCCGGCGTCAATACGGGATAATACCGCGCCACA
TAGCAGAACTTTAAAAGTGCTCATCATTGGAAAACGTTCTTCGGGGCGAAAACTCTCAAGGATCTTACCG
CTGTTGAGATCCAGTTCGATGTAACCCACTCGTGCACCCAACTGATCTTCAGCATCTTTTACTTTCACCA
GCGTTTCTGGGTGAGCAAAAACAGGAAGGCAAAATGCCGCAAAAAAGGGAATAAGGGCGACACGGAAATG
TTGAATACTCATACTCTTCCTTTTTCAATATTATTGAAGCATTTATCAGGGTTATTGTCTCATGAGCGGA
TACATATTTGAATGTATTTAGAAAAATAAACAAATAGGGGTTCCGCGCACATTTCCCCGAAAAGTGCCAC
CTGACGTCTAAGAAACCATTATTATCATGACATTAACCTATAAAAATAGGCGTATCACGAGGCCCTTTCG
TCTCGCGCGTTTCGGTGATGACGGTGAAAACCTCTGACACATGCAGCTCCCGGAGACGGTCACAGCTTGT
CTGTAAGCGGATGCCGGGAGCAGACAAGCCCGTCAGGGCGCGTCAGCGGGTGTTGGCGGGTGTCGGGGCT
GGCTTAACTATGCGGCATCAGAGCAGATTGTACTGAGAGTGCACCATATGCGGTGTGAAATACCGCACAG
ATGCGTAAGGAGAAAATACCGCATCAGGCGCCATTCGCCATTCAGGCTGCGCAACTGTTGGGAAGGGCGA
TCGGTGCGGGCCTCTTCGCTATTACGCCAGCTGGCGAAAGGGGGATGTGCTGCAAGGCGATTAAGTTGGG
TAACGCCAGGGTTTTCCCAGTCACGACGTTGTAAAACGACGGCCAGTGAATTCGAGCTCGGTACCCGGGG
ATCCGTTAATTAA
